Addgene plasmid #85971: pBA409
Purpose: EF1a-sfGFP-Ubc-Neo
Depositing lab: Jonathan Weissman. Depositing organization: University of California, San Francisco (UCSF). Publication: A Multiplexed Single-Cell CRISPR Screening Platform Enables Systematic Dissection of the Unfolded Protein Response. Adamson B, Norman TM, Jost M, Cho MY, Nunez JK, Chen Y, Villalta JE, Gilbert LA, Horlbeck MA, Hein MY, Pak RA, Gray AN, Gross CA, Dixit A, Parnas O, Regev A, Weissman JS. Cell. 2016 Dec 15;167(7):1867-1882.e21. doi: 10.1016/j.cell.2016.11.048. PubMed 27984733.
Backbone
  Vector backbone: pInducer20 derivative
  Backbone manufacturer: Addgene
  Total vector size (bp): 10123
  Vector type: Mammalian Expression, Lentiviral
  Selectable markers: Neomycin (select with G418)
Growth in bacteria
  Bacterial resistance: Ampicillin, 100 μg/mL
  Growth temperature: 37°C
  Growth strain: NEB Stable
  Copy number: Unknown
Gene/Insert 1
  Gene/Insert name: sfGFP
Gene/Insert 2
  Gene/Insert name: Neo
Terms and licenses: Academic/Nonprofit Terms; Industry Terms: Not Available to Industry
Depositor comments: pInducer20 cloned from pHAGE-TRE vector backbone originally based on pHAGE-CAGS-W vector (Dr. Richard Mulligan, Harvard Institute of Medicine, Boston)
How to cite: pBA409 was a gift from Jonathan Weissman (Addgene plasmid # 85971 ; http://n2t.net/addgene:85971 ; RRID:Addgene_85971)
