[The description below was written by a language model from this plasmid's Addgene catalogue record and pLannotate feature annotations shown in this document.]
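Description:
pBA409 is a lentiviral mammalian expression plasmid of about 10.1 kb, built on a derivative of pInducer20, which itself descends from the pHAGE vector family. It is propagated in E. coli through a high-copy ColE1/pUC-type origin with ampicillin resistance (bla). The HIV-1-derived transfer region comprises a truncated 5' LTR, the Ψ packaging signal with an adjoining gag fragment, the Rev response element for Rev-dependent export of the genomic RNA, the cPPT/CTS, and a ΔU3 self-inactivating 3' LTR. After integration, expression therefore relies on the internal promoters rather than on LTR activity. Producing virus requires packaging and envelope functions supplied in trans.

The payload consists of two independent constitutive cassettes in the same orientation. The human EF-1α promoter drives superfolder GFP, a rapidly maturing green fluorescent protein. Downstream, the human ubiquitin C promoter drives the Tn5 aminoglycoside phosphotransferase (NeoR), allowing G418 selection of transduced cells. A WPRE sits after the neomycin gene and ahead of the 3' LTR, where it enhances transcript stability and expression. Short annotated fragments (PGK promoter, SV40 large T, SV40 ori and poly(A), lac elements, nef) appear to be cloning or backbone remnants rather than functional parts.

The depositor and repository-sequenced records differ by only two bases in length and yield the same annotation. The record gives the purpose only as EF1a-sfGFP-Ubc-Neo; this design suits generating stable, G418-selectable, GFP-marked cell lines. The plasmid is associated with a study on multiplexed single-cell CRISPR screening, but its specific role there is not stated.
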