Features (pLannotate 1.2.2; 27 found; start..end, strand, type, name):
    377..634     +  LTR            5' LTR (truncated): truncated 5' long terminal repeat (LTR) from HIV-1
    681..806     +  misc_feature   HIV-1 Ψ: packaging signal of human immunodeficiency virus type 1
    790..1128    +  CDS            HIV-1 gag (fragment): gag protein from human immunodeficiency virus 1; gag
   1303..1536    +  misc_feature   RRE: The Rev response element (RRE) of HIV-1 allows for Rev-dependent mRNA export from the nucleus to the cytoplasm.
   1913..2013    +  CDS            Rev (fragment): human immunodeficiency virus 1 (HIV-1) Rev protein; rev; enhances nuclear export of unspliced and incompletely spliced viral mRNAs
   2058..2175    +  misc_feature   cPPT/CTS: central polypurine tract and central termination sequence of HIV-1
   2243..3417    +  promoter       EF-1α promoter: strong constitutive promoter for human elongation factor EF-1α
   3423..4136    +  CDS            Superfolder GFP: Superfolder GFP is a basic (constitutively fluorescent) green fluorescent protein published in 2005, derived from Aequorea victoria. It is reported to be a very rapidly-maturing weak dimer.
   4230..4265    +  promoter       PGK promoter (fragment): mouse phosphoglycerate kinase 1 promoter
   4283..5494    +  promoter       UbC promoter: human ubiquitin C promoter
   5540..6334    +  CDS            NeoR/KanR: aminoglycoside phosphotransferase from Tn5; aph(3')-II (or nptII); confers resistance to neomycin, kanamycin, and G418 (Geneticin®)
   6362..6445    +  CDS            large T antigen (fragment): large T antigen from SV40 (simian virus 40)
   6479..6501    +  misc_feature   MCS (fragment): pBluescript multiple cloning site
   6513..7101    +  misc_feature   WPRE: woodchuck hepatitis virus posttranscriptional regulatory element
   7109..7174    +  CDS            nef (fragment): NEF_HV1Z2 - Experimental evidence at protein level: Swiss-Prot protein existence level 1. Extracellular Nef protein targets CD4(+) T-lymphocytes for apoptosis by interacting with CXCR4 surface receptors. From Human immunodeficiency virus type 1 group M subtype D (isolate Z2/CDC-Z34) (HIV-1).
   7176..7409    +  LTR            3' LTR (ΔU3): self-inactivating 3' long terminal repeat (LTR) from HIV-1
   7614..7718    +  promoter       AmpR promoter: bla
   7719..8579    +  CDS            AmpR: β-lactamase; bla; confers resistance to ampicillin, carbenicillin, and related antibiotics
   8750..9338    +  rep_origin     ori: high-copy-number ColE1/pMB1/pBR322/pUC origin of replication
   9521..9575    +  CDS            lacI (fragment): lac repressor; lacI; The lac repressor binds to the lac operator to inhibit transcription in E. coli. This inhibition can be relieved by adding lactose or isopropyl-β-D-thiogalactopyranoside (IPTG).
   9581..9674    +  rep_origin     SV40 ori (fragment): SV40 origin of replication
   9699..9736    +  CDS            lacI (fragment): lac repressor; lacI; The lac repressor binds to the lac operator to inhibit transcription in E. coli. This inhibition can be relieved by adding lactose or isopropyl-β-D-thiogalactopyranoside (IPTG).
   9749..9770    +  protein_bind   CAP binding site: CAP binding activates transcription in the presence of cAMP. E. coli catabolite activator protein
   9785..9815    +  promoter       lac promoter: promoter for the E. coli lac operon
   9823..9839    +  protein_bind   lac operator: The lac repressor binds to the lac operator to inhibit transcription in E. coli. This inhibition can be relieved by adding lactose or isopropyl-β-D-thiogalactopyranoside (IPTG). lac repressor encoded by lacI
   9873..9956    +  polyA_signal   SV40 poly(A) signal (fragment): SV40 polyadenylation signal
  10123..329     +  CDS            nef (fragment) (across the origin): NEF_HV1BR - Experimental evidence at protein level: Swiss-Prot protein existence level 1. Extracellular Nef protein targets CD4(+) T-lymphocytes for apoptosis by interacting with CXCR4 surface receptors (PubMed:14990729). From Human immunodeficiency virus type 1 group M subtype B (isolate BRU/LAI) (HIV-1).
>Addgene plasmid #85971 | pBA409 | depositor full sequence | sequence record 167077 | pBA409 sequence 10123 bps
TGGAAGGGCTAATTCACTCCCAAAGAAGACAAGATATCCTTGATCTGTGGATCTACCACACACAAGGCTA
CTTCCCTGATTAGCAGAACTACACACCAGGGCCAGGGGTCAGATATCCACTGACCTTTGGATGGTGCTAC
AAGCTAGTACCAGTTGAGCCAGATAAGGTAGAAGAGGCCAATAAAGGAGAGAACACCAGCTTGTTACACC
CTGTGAGCCTGCATGGGATGGATGACCCGGAGAGAGAAGTGTTAGAGTGGAGGTTTGACAGCCGCCTAGC
ATTTCATCACGTGGCCCGAGAGCTGCATCCGGAGTACTTCAAGAACTGCTGATATCGAGCTTGCTACAAG
GGACTTTCCGCTGGGGACTTTCCAGGGAGGCGTGGCCTGGGCGGGACTGGGGAGTGGCGAGCCCTCAGAT
CCTGCATATAAGCAGCTGCTTTTTGCCTGTACTGGGTCTCTCTGGTTAGACCAGATCTGAGCCTGGGAGC
TCTCTGGCTAACTAGGGAACCCACTGCTTAAGCCTCAATAAAGCTTGCCTTGAGTGCTTCAAGTAGTGTG
TGCCCGTCTGTTGTGTGACTCTGGTAACTAGAGATCCCTCAGACCCTTTTAGTCAGTGTGGAAAATCTCT
AGCAGTGGCGCCCGAACAGGGACTTGAAAGCGAAAGGGAAACCAGAGGAGCTCTCTCGACGCAGGACTCG
GCTTGCTGAAGCGCGCACGGCAAGAGGCGAGGGGCGGCGACTGGTGAGTACGCCAAAAATTTTGACTAGC
GGAGGCTAGAAGGAGAGAGATGGGTGCGAGAGCGTCAGTATTAAGCGGGGGAGAATTAGATCGCGATGGG
AAAAAATTCGGTTAAGGCCAGGGGGAAAGAAAAAATATAAATTAAAACATATAGTATGGGCAAGCAGGGA
GCTAGAACGATTCGCAGTTAATCCTGGCCTGTTAGAAACATCAGAAGGCTGTAGACAAATACTGGGACAG
CTACAACCATCCCTTCAGACAGGATCAGAAGAACTTAGATCATTATATAATACAGTAGCAACCCTCTATT
GTGTGCATCAAAGGATAGAGATAAAAGACACCAAGGAAGCTTTAGACAAGATAGAGGAAGAGCAAAACAA
AAGTAAGACCACCGCACAGCAAGCGGCCGGCCGCTGATCTTCAGACCTGGAGGAGGAGATATGAGGGACA
ATTGGAGAAGTGAATTATATAAATATAAAGTAGTAAAAATTGAACCATTAGGAGTAGCACCCACCAAGGC
AAAGAGAAGAGTGGTGCAGAGAGAAAAAAGAGCAGTGGGAATAGGAGCTTTGTTCCTTGGGTTCTTGGGA
GCAGCAGGAAGCACTATGGGCGCAGCGTCAATGACGCTGACGGTACAGGCCAGACAATTATTGTCTGGTA
TAGTGCAGCAGCAGAACAATTTGCTGAGGGCTATTGAGGCGCAACAGCATCTGTTGCAACTCACAGTCTG
GGGCATCAAGCAGCTCCAGGCAAGAATCCTGGCTGTGGAAAGATACCTAAAGGATCAACAGCTCCTGGGG
ATTTGGGGTTGCTCTGGAAAACTCATTTGCACCACTGCTGTGCCTTGGAATGCTAGTTGGAGTAATAAAT
CTCTGGAACAGATTTGGAATCACACGACCTGGATGGAGTGGGACAGAGAAATTAACAATTACACAAGCTT
AATACACTCCTTAATTGAAGAATCGCAAAACCAGCAAGAAAAGAATGAACAAGAATTATTGGAATTAGAT
AAATGGGCAAGTTTGTGGAATTGGTTTAACATAACAAATTGGCTGTGGTATATAAAATTATTCATAATGA
TAGTAGGAGGCTTGGTAGGTTTAAGAATAGTTTTTGCTGTACTTTCTATAGTGAATAGAGTTAGGCAGGG
ATATTCACCATTATCGTTTCAGACCCACCTCCCAACCCCGAGGGGACCCGACAGGCCCGAAGGAATAGAA
GAAGAAGGTGGAGAGAGAGACAGAGACAGATCCATTCGATTAGTGAACGGATCTCGACGGTATCGCCGAA
TTCACAAATGGCAGTATTCATCCACAATTTTAAAAGAAAAGGGGGGATTGGGGGGTACAGTGCAGGGGAA
AGAATAGTAGACATAATAGCAACAGACATACAAACTAAAGAATTACAAAAACAAATTACAAAAATTCAAA
ATTTTCGGGTTTATTACAGGGACAGCAGAGATCCAGTTTGGACTAGGATCCCCAGTTTGGTTAGTACCGG
GCCCGGTGCCCGTCAGTGGGCAGAGCGCACATCGCCCACAGTCCCCGAGAAGTTGGGGGGAGGGGTCGGC
AATTGAACCGGTGCCTAGAGAAGGTGGCGCGGGGTAAACTGGGAAAGTGATGTCGTGTACTGGCTCCGCC
TTTTTCCCGAGGGTGGGGGAGAACCGTATATAAGTGCAGTAGTCGCCGTGAACGTTCTTTTTCGCAACGG
GTTTGCCGCCAGAACACAGGTAAGTGCCGTGTGTGGTTCCCGCGGGCCTGGCCTCTTTACGGGTTATGGC
CCTTGCGTGCCTTGAATTACTTCCACCTGGCTGCAGTACGTGATTCTTGATCCCGAGCTTCGGGTTGGAA
GTGGGTGGGAGAGTTCGAGGCCTTGCGCTTAAGGAGCCCCTTCGCCTCGTGCTTGAGTTGAGGCCTGGCC
TGGGCGCTGGGGCCGCCGCGTGCGAATCTGGTGGCACCTTCGCGCCTGTCTCGCTGCTTTCGATAAGTCT
CTAGCCATTTAAAATTTTTGATGACCTGCTGCGACGCTTTTTTTCTGGCAAGATAGTCTTGTAAATGCGG
GCCAAGATCTGCACACTGGTATTTCGGTTTTTGGGGCCGCGGGCGGCGACGGGGCCCGTGCGTCCCAGCG
CACATGTTCGGCGAGGCGGGGCCTGCGAGCGCGGCCACCGAGAATCGGACGGGGGTAGTCTCAAGCTGGC
CGGCCTGCTCTGGTGCCTGGCCTCGCGCCGCCGTGTATCGCCCCGCCCTGGGCGGCAAGGCTGGCCCGGT
CGGCACCAGTTGCGTGAGCGGAAAGATGGCCGCTTCCCGGCCCTGCTGCAGGGAGCTCAAAATGGAGGAC
GCGGCGCTCGGGAGAGCGGGCGGGTGAGTCACCCACACAAAGGAAAAGGGCCTTTCCGTCCTCAGCCGTC
GCTTCATGTGACTCCACGGAGTACCGGGCGCCGTCCAGGCACCTCGATTAGTTCTCGCGCTTTTGGAGTA
CGTCGTCTTTAGGTTGGGGGGAGGGGTTTTATGCGATGGAGTTTCCCCACACTGAGTGGGTGGAGACTGA
AGTTAGGCCAGCTTGGCACTTGATGTAATTCTCCTTGGAATTTGCCCTTTTTGAGTTTGGATCTTGGTTC
ATTCTCAAGCCTCAGACAGTGGTTCAAAGTTTTTTTCTTCCATTTCAGGTGTCGTGAGTTAAATGAGCAA
AGGAGAAGAACTTTTCACTGGAGTTGTCCCAATTCTTGTTGAATTAGATGGTGATGTTAATGGGCACAAA
TTTTCTGTCCGTGGAGAGGGTGAAGGTGATGCTACAAACGGAAAACTCACCCTTAAATTTATTTGCACTA
CTGGAAAACTACCTGTTCCGTGGCCAACACTTGTCACTACTCTGACCTATGGTGTTCAATGCTTTTCCCG
TTATCCGGATCACATGAAACGGCATGACTTTTTCAAGAGTGCCATGCCCGAAGGTTATGTACAGGAACGC
ACTATATCTTTCAAAGATGACGGGACCTACAAGACGCGTGCTGAAGTCAAGTTTGAAGGTGATACCCTTG
TTAATCGTATCGAGTTAAAGGGTATTGATTTTAAAGAAGATGGAAACATTCTTGGACACAAACTCGAGTA
CAACTTTAACTCACACAATGTATACATCACGGCAGACAAACAAAAGAATGGAATCAAAGCTAACTTCAAA
ATTCGCCACAACGTTGAAGATGGTTCCGTTCAACTAGCAGACCATTATCAACAAAATACTCCAATTGGCG
ATGGCCCTGTCCTTTTACCAGACAACCATTACCTGTCGACACAATCTGTCCTTTCGAAAGATCCCAACGA
AAAGCGTGACCACATGGTCCTTCTTGAGTTTGTAACTGCTGCTGGGATTACACATGGCATGGATGAGCTC
TACAAATAAAACCTCGAGTCTAGAGGGCCCGCGGTTCGAATACCCATACGACGTCCCAGACTACGCTTAG
TAATGATTAATTAAACTAGAAATTCTACCGGGTAGGGGAGGCGCTTTTCCCAAGGCAGTCTGGAGTAACC
CACCCAAGATCTGGCCTCCGCGCCGGGTTTTGGCGCCTCCCGCGGGCGCCCCCCTCCTCACGGCGAGCGC
TGCCACGTCAGACGAAGGGCGCAGCGAGCGTCCTGATCCTTCCGCCCGGACGCTCAGGACAGCGGCCCGC
TGCTCATAAGACTCGGCCTTAGAACCCCAGTATCAGCAGAAGGACATTTTAGGACGGGACTTGGGTGACT
CTAGGGCACTGGTTTTCTTTCCAGAGAGCGGAACAGGCGAGGAAAAGTAGTCCCTTCTCGGCGATTCTGC
GGAGGGATCTCCGTGGGGCGGTGAACGCCGATGATTATATAAGGACGCGCCGGGTGTGGCACAGCTAGTT
CCGTCGCAGCCGGGATTTGGGTCGCGGTTCTTGTTTGTGGATCGCTGTGATCGTCACTTGGTGAGTAGCG
GGCTGCTGGGCTGGCCGGGGCTTTCGTGGCCGCCGGGCCGCTCGGTGGGACGGAAGCGTGTGGAGAGACC
GCCAAGGGCTGTAGTCTGGGTCCGCGAGCAAGGTTGCCCTGAACTGGGGGTTGGGGGGAGCGCAGCAAAA
TGGCGGCTGTTCCCGAGTCTTGAATGGAAGACGCTTGTGAGGCGGGCTGTGAGGTCGTTGAAACAAGGTG
GGGGGCATGGTGGGCGGCAAGAACCCAAGGTCTTGAGGCCTTCGCTAATGCGGGAAAGCTCTTATTCGGG
TGAGATGGGCTGGGGCACCATCTGGGGACCCTGACGTGAAGTTTGTCACTGACTGGAGAACTCGGTTTGT
CGTCTGTTGCGGGGGCGGCAGTTATGGCGGTGCCGTTGGGCAGTGCACCCGTACCTTTGGGAGCGCGCGC
CCTCGTCGTGTCGTGACGTCACCCGTTCTGTTGGCTTATAATGCAGGGTGGGGCCACCTGCCGGTAGGTG
TGCGGTAGGCTTTTCTCCGTCGCAGGACGCAGGGTTCGGGCCTAGGGTAGGCTCTCCTGAATCGACAGGC
GCCGGACCTCTGGTGAGGGGAGGGATAAGTGAGGCGTCAGTTTCTTTGGTCGGTTTTATGTACCTATCTT
CTTAAGTAGCTGAAGCTCCGGTTTTGAACTATGCGCTCGGGGTTGGCGAGTGTGTTTTGTGAAGTTTTTT
AGGCACCTTTTGAAATGTAATCATTTGGGTCAATATGTAATTTTCAGTGTTAGACTAGTAAATTGTCCGC
TAAATTCTGGCCGTTTTTGGCTTTTTTGTTAGACGAAGCTTGGTACCGAGCTCGGATCTCCACCCCGTAC
CGGTCCACCATGATTGAACAAGATGGATTGCACGCAGGTTCTCCGGCCGCTTGGGTGGAGAGGCTATTCG
GCTATGACTGGGCACAACAGACAATCGGCTGCTCTGATGCCGCCGTGTTCCGGCTGTCAGCGCAGGGGCG
CCCGGTTCTTTTTGTCAAGACCGACCTGTCCGGTGCCCTGAATGAACTGCAAGACGAGGCAGCGCGGCTA
TCGTGGCTGGCCACGACGGGCGTTCCTTGCGCAGCTGTGCTCGACGTTGTCACTGAAGCGGGAAGGGACT
GGCTGCTATTGGGCGAAGTGCCGGGGCAGGATCTCCTGTCATCTCACCTTGCTCCTGCCGAGAAAGTATC
CATCATGGCTGATGCAATGCGGCGGCTGCATACGCTTGATCCGGCTACCTGCCCATTCGACCACCAAGCG
AAACATCGCATCGAGCGAGCACGTACTCGGATGGAAGCCGGTCTTGTCGATCAGGATGATCTGGACGAAG
AGCATCAGGGGCTCGCGCCAGCCGAACTGTTCGCCAGGCTCAAGGCGAGCATGCCCGACGGCGAGGATCT
CGTCGTGACCCATGGCGATGCCTGCTTGCCGAATATCATGGTGGAAAATGGCCGCTTTTCTGGATTCATC
GACTGTGGCCGGCTGGGTGTGGCGGACCGCTATCAGGACATAGCGTTGGCTACCCGTGATATTGCTGAAG
AGCTTGGCGGCGAATGGGCTGACCGCTTCCTCGTGCTTTACGGTATCGCCGCTCCCGATTCGCAGCGCAT
CGCCTTCTATCGCCTTCTTGACGAGTTCTTCTGATGTACAAGTAAAGCGGCCGCGACTCTAGATCATAAT
CAGCCATACCACATTTGTAGAGGTTTTACTTGCTTTAAAAAACCTCCCACACCTCCCCCTGAACCTGAAA
CATAAAATGAATGCAATTGTTGTTGTTTAGTCCCTCCCAATTCGATATCAAGCTTATCGATCGATAGATC
CTAATCAACCTCTGGATTACAAAATTTGTGAAAGATTGACTGGTATTCTTAACTATGTTGCTCCTTTTAC
GCTATGTGGATACGCTGCTTTAATGCCTTTGTATCATGCTATTGCTTCCCGTATGGCTTTCATTTTCTCC
TCCTTGTATAAATCCTGGTTGCTGTCTCTTTATGAGGAGTTGTGGCCCGTTGTCAGGCAACGTGGCGTGG
TGTGCACTGTGTTTGCTGACGCAACCCCCACTGGTTGGGGCATTGCCACCACCTGTCAGCTCCTTTCCGG
GACTTTCGCTTTCCCCCTCCCTATTGCCACGGCGGAACTCATCGCCGCCTGCCTTGCCCGCTGCTGGACA
GGGGCTCGGCTGTTGGGCACTGACAATTCCGTGGTGTTGTCGGGGAAATCATCGTCCTTTCCTTGGCTGC
TCGCCTGTGTTGCCACCTGGATTCTGCGCGGGACGTCCTTCTGCTACGTCCCTTCGGCCCTCAATCCAGC
GGACCTTCCTTCCCGCGGCCTGCTGCCGGCTCTGCGGCCTCTTCCGCGTCTTCGCCTTCGCCCTCAGACG
AGTCGGATCTCCCTTTGGGCCGCCTCCCCGCCTGAGATCCTTTAAGACCAATGACTTACAAGGCAGCTGT
AGATCTTAGCCACTTTTTAAAAGAAAAGGGGGGACTGGAAGGGCTAATTCACTCCCAACGAAGACAAGAT
CTGCTTTTTGCTTGTACTGGGTCTCTCTGGTTAGACCAGATCTGAGCCTGGGAGCTCTCTGGCTAACTAG
GGAACCCACTGCTTAAGCCTCAATAAAGCTTGCCTTGAGTGCTTCAAGTAGTGTGTGCCCGTCTGTTGTG
TGACTCTGGTAACTAGAGATCCCTCAGACCCTTTTAGTCAGTGTGGAAAATCTCTAGCAGTAGTAGTTCA
TGTCATCTTATTATTCAGTATTTATAACTTGCAAAGAAATGAATATCAGAGAGTGAGAGGCCCGGGTTAA
TTAAGGAAAGGGCTAGATCATTCTTGAAGACGAAAGGGCCTCGTGATACGCCTATTTTTATAGGTTAATG
TCATGATAATAATGGTTTCTTAGACGTCAGGTGGCACTTTTCGGGGAAATGTGCGCGGAACCCCTATTTG
TTTATTTTTCTAAATACATTCAAATATGTATCCGCTCATGAGACAATAACCCTGATAAATGCTTCAATAA
TATTGAAAAAGGAAGAGTATGAGTATTCAACATTTCCGTGTCGCCCTTATTCCCTTTTTTGCGGCATTTT
GCCTTCCTGTTTTTGCTCACCCAGAAACGCTGGTGAAAGTAAAAGATGCTGAAGATCAGTTGGGTGCACG
AGTGGGTTACATCGAACTGGATCTCAACAGCGGTAAGATCCTTGAGAGTTTTCGCCCCGAAGAACGTTTT
CCAATGATGAGCACTTTTAAAGTTCTGCTATGTGGCGCGGTATTATCCCGTGTTGACGCCGGGCAAGAGC
AACTCGGTCGCCGCATACACTATTCTCAGAATGACTTGGTTGAGTACTCACCAGTCACAGAAAAGCATCT
TACGGATGGCATGACAGTAAGAGAATTATGCAGTGCTGCCATAACCATGAGTGATAACACTGCGGCCAAC
TTACTTCTGACAACGATCGGAGGACCGAAGGAGCTAACCGCTTTTTTGCACAACATGGGGGATCATGTAA
CTCGCCTTGATCGTTGGGAACCGGAGCTGAATGAAGCCATACCAAACGACGAGCGTGACACCACGATGCC
TGTAGCAATGGCAACAACGTTGCGCAAACTATTAACTGGCGAACTACTTACTCTAGCTTCCCGGCAACAA
TTAATAGACTGGATGGAGGCGGATAAAGTTGCAGGACCACTTCTGCGCTCGGCCCTTCCGGCTGGCTGGT
TTATTGCTGATAAATCTGGAGCCGGTGAGCGTGGGTCTCGCGGTATCATTGCAGCACTGGGGCCAGATGG
TAAGCCCTCCCGTATCGTAGTTATCTACACGACGGGGAGTCAGGCAACTATGGATGAACGAAATAGACAG
ATCGCTGAGATAGGTGCCTCACTGATTAAGCATTGGTAACTGTCAGACCAAGTTTACTCATATATACTTT
AGATTGATTTAAAACTTCATTTTTAATTTAAAAGGATCTAGGTGAAGATCCTTTTTGATAATCTCATGAC
CAAAATCCCTTAACGTGAGTTTTCGTTCCACTGAGCGTCAGACCCCGTAGAAAAGATCAAAGGATCTTCT
TGAGATCCTTTTTTTCTGCGCGTAATCTGCTGCTTGCAAACAAAAAAACCACCGCTACCAGCGGTGGTTT
GTTTGCCGGATCAAGAGCTACCAACTCTTTTTCCGAAGGTAACTGGCTTCAGCAGAGCGCAGATACCAAA
TACTGTTCTTCTAGTGTAGCCGTAGTTAGGCCACCACTTCAAGAACTCTGTAGCACCGCCTACATACCTC
GCTCTGCTAATCCTGTTACCAGTGGCTGCTGCCAGTGGCGATAAGTCGTGTCTTACCGGGTTGGACTCAA
GACGATAGTTACCGGATAAGGCGCAGCGGTCGGGCTGAACGGGGGGTTCGTGCACACAGCCCAGCTTGGA
GCGAACGACCTACACCGAACTGAGATACCTACAGCGTGAGCTATGAGAAAGCGCCACGCTTCCCGAAGGG
AGAAAGGCGGACAGGTATCCGGTAAGCGGCAGGGTCGGAACAGGAGAGCGCACGAGGGAGCTTCCAGGGG
GAAACGCCTGGTATCTTTATAGTCCTGTCGGGTTTCGCCACCTCTGACTTGAGCGTCGATTTTTGTGATG
CTCGTCAGGGGGGCGGAGCCTATGGAAAAACGCCAGCAACGCGGCCTTTTTACGGTTCCTGGCCTTTTGC
TGGCCTTTTGCTCACATGTTCTTTCCTGCGTTATCCCCTGATTCTGTGGATAACCGTATTACCGCCTTTG
AGTGAGCTGATACCGCTCGCCGCAGCCGAACGACCGAGCGCAGCGAGTCAGTGAGCGAGGAAGCGGAAGA
GCGCCCAATACGCAAACCGCCTCTCCCCGCGCGTTGGCCGATTCATTAATGCAGCAAGCTCATGGCTGAC
TAATTTTTTTTATTTATGCAGAGGCCGAGGCCGCCTCGGCCTCTGAGCTATTCCAGAAGTAGTGAGGAGG
CTTTTTTGGAGGCCTAGGCTTTTGCAAAAAGCTCCCCGTGGCACGACAGGTTTCCCGACTGGAAAGCGGG
CAGTGAGCGCAACGCAATTAATGTGAGTTAGCTCACTCATTAGGCACCCCAGGCTTTACACTTTATGCTT
CCGGCTCGTATGTTGTGTGGAATTGTGAGCGGATAACAATTTCACACAGGAAACAGCTATGACATGATTA
CGAATTTCACAAATAAAGCATTTTTTTCACTGCATTCTAGTTGTGGTTTGTCCAAACTCATCAATGTATC
TTATCATGTCTGGATCAACTGGATAACTCAAGCTAACCAAAATCATCCCAAACTTCCCACCCCATACCCT
ATTACCACTGCCAATTACCTGTGGTTTCATTTACTCTAAACCTGTGATTCCTCTGAATTATTTTCATTTT
AAAGAAATTGTATTTGTTAAATATGTACTACAAACTTAGTAGT
