Features (pLannotate 1.2.2; 27 found; start..end, strand, type, name):
    377..634     +  LTR            5' LTR (truncated): truncated 5' long terminal repeat (LTR) from HIV-1
    681..806     +  misc_feature   HIV-1 Ψ: packaging signal of human immunodeficiency virus type 1
    790..1128    +  CDS            HIV-1 gag (fragment): gag protein from human immunodeficiency virus 1; gag
   1303..1536    +  misc_feature   RRE: The Rev response element (RRE) of HIV-1 allows for Rev-dependent mRNA export from the nucleus to the cytoplasm.
   1913..2013    +  CDS            Rev (fragment): human immunodeficiency virus 1 (HIV-1) Rev protein; rev; enhances nuclear export of unspliced and incompletely spliced viral mRNAs
   2058..2175    +  misc_feature   cPPT/CTS: central polypurine tract and central termination sequence of HIV-1
   2243..3417    +  promoter       EF-1α promoter: strong constitutive promoter for human elongation factor EF-1α
   3423..4136    +  CDS            Superfolder GFP: Superfolder GFP is a basic (constitutively fluorescent) green fluorescent protein published in 2005, derived from Aequorea victoria. It is reported to be a very rapidly-maturing weak dimer.
   4230..4265    +  promoter       PGK promoter (fragment): mouse phosphoglycerate kinase 1 promoter
   4283..5494    +  promoter       UbC promoter: human ubiquitin C promoter
   5540..6334    +  CDS            NeoR/KanR: aminoglycoside phosphotransferase from Tn5; aph(3')-II (or nptII); confers resistance to neomycin, kanamycin, and G418 (Geneticin®)
   6362..6445    +  CDS            large T antigen (fragment): large T antigen from SV40 (simian virus 40)
   6479..6499    +  misc_feature   MCS (fragment): pBluescript multiple cloning site
   6511..7099    +  misc_feature   WPRE: woodchuck hepatitis virus posttranscriptional regulatory element
   7107..7172    +  CDS            nef (fragment): NEF_HV1Z2 - Experimental evidence at protein level: Swiss-Prot protein existence level 1. Extracellular Nef protein targets CD4(+) T-lymphocytes for apoptosis by interacting with CXCR4 surface receptors. From Human immunodeficiency virus type 1 group M subtype D (isolate Z2/CDC-Z34) (HIV-1).
   7174..7407    +  LTR            3' LTR (ΔU3): self-inactivating 3' long terminal repeat (LTR) from HIV-1
   7612..7716    +  promoter       AmpR promoter: bla
   7717..8577    +  CDS            AmpR: β-lactamase; bla; confers resistance to ampicillin, carbenicillin, and related antibiotics
   8748..9336    +  rep_origin     ori: high-copy-number ColE1/pMB1/pBR322/pUC origin of replication
   9519..9573    +  CDS            lacI (fragment): lac repressor; lacI; The lac repressor binds to the lac operator to inhibit transcription in E. coli. This inhibition can be relieved by adding lactose or isopropyl-β-D-thiogalactopyranoside (IPTG).
   9579..9672    +  rep_origin     SV40 ori (fragment): SV40 origin of replication
   9697..9734    +  CDS            lacI (fragment): lac repressor; lacI; The lac repressor binds to the lac operator to inhibit transcription in E. coli. This inhibition can be relieved by adding lactose or isopropyl-β-D-thiogalactopyranoside (IPTG).
   9747..9768    +  protein_bind   CAP binding site: CAP binding activates transcription in the presence of cAMP. E. coli catabolite activator protein
   9783..9813    +  promoter       lac promoter: promoter for the E. coli lac operon
   9821..9837    +  protein_bind   lac operator: The lac repressor binds to the lac operator to inhibit transcription in E. coli. This inhibition can be relieved by adding lactose or isopropyl-β-D-thiogalactopyranoside (IPTG). lac repressor encoded by lacI
   9871..9954    +  polyA_signal   SV40 poly(A) signal (fragment): SV40 polyadenylation signal
  10121..329     +  CDS            nef (fragment) (across the origin): NEF_HV1BR - Experimental evidence at protein level: Swiss-Prot protein existence level 1. Extracellular Nef protein targets CD4(+) T-lymphocytes for apoptosis by interacting with CXCR4 surface receptors (PubMed:14990729). From Human immunodeficiency virus type 1 group M subtype B (isolate BRU/LAI) (HIV-1).
>Addgene plasmid #85971 | pBA409 | addgene full sequence | sequence record 171230 | Addgene NGS Result
TGGAAGGGCTAATTCACTCCCAAAGAAGACAAGATATCCTTGATCTGTGGATCTACCACACACAAGGCTA
CTTCCCTGATTAGCAGAACTACACACCAGGGCCAGGGGTCAGATATCCACTGACCTTTGGATGGTGCTAC
AAGCTAGTACCAGTTGAGCCAGATAAGGTAGAAGAGGCCAATAAAGGAGAGAACACCAGCTTGTTACACC
CTGTGAGCCTGCATGGGATGGATGACCCGGAGAGAGAAGTGTTAGAGTGGAGGTTTGACAGCCGCCTAGC
ATTTCATCACGTGGCCCGAGAGCTGCATCCGGAGTACTTCAAGAACTGCTGATATCGAGCTTGCTACAAG
GGACTTTCCGCTGGGGACTTTCCAGGGAGGCGTGGCCTGGGCGGGACTGGGGAGTGGCGAGCCCTCAGAT
CCTGCATATAAGCAGCTGCTTTTTGCCTGTACTGGGTCTCTCTGGTTAGACCAGATCTGAGCCTGGGAGC
TCTCTGGCTAACTAGGGAACCCACTGCTTAAGCCTCAATAAAGCTTGCCTTGAGTGCTTCAAGTAGTGTG
TGCCCGTCTGTTGTGTGACTCTGGTAACTAGAGATCCCTCAGACCCTTTTAGTCAGTGTGGAAAATCTCT
AGCAGTGGCGCCCGAACAGGGACTTGAAAGCGAAAGGGAAACCAGAGGAGCTCTCTCGACGCAGGACTCG
GCTTGCTGAAGCGCGCACGGCAAGAGGCGAGGGGCGGCGACTGGTGAGTACGCCAAAAATTTTGACTAGC
GGAGGCTAGAAGGAGAGAGATGGGTGCGAGAGCGTCAGTATTAAGCGGGGGAGAATTAGATCGCGATGGG
AAAAAATTCGGTTAAGGCCAGGGGGAAAGAAAAAATATAAATTAAAACATATAGTATGGGCAAGCAGGGA
GCTAGAACGATTCGCAGTTAATCCTGGCCTGTTAGAAACATCAGAAGGCTGTAGACAAATACTGGGACAG
CTACAACCATCCCTTCAGACAGGATCAGAAGAACTTAGATCATTATATAATACAGTAGCAACCCTCTATT
GTGTGCATCAAAGGATAGAGATAAAAGACACCAAGGAAGCTTTAGACAAGATAGAGGAAGAGCAAAACAA
AAGTAAGACCACCGCACAGCAAGCGGCCGGCCGCTGATCTTCAGACCTGGAGGAGGAGATATGAGGGACA
ATTGGAGAAGTGAATTATATAAATATAAAGTAGTAAAAATTGAACCATTAGGAGTAGCACCCACCAAGGC
AAAGAGAAGAGTGGTGCAGAGAGAAAAAAGAGCAGTGGGAATAGGAGCTTTGTTCCTTGGGTTCTTGGGA
GCAGCAGGAAGCACTATGGGCGCAGCGTCAATGACGCTGACGGTACAGGCCAGACAATTATTGTCTGGTA
TAGTGCAGCAGCAGAACAATTTGCTGAGGGCTATTGAGGCGCAACAGCATCTGTTGCAACTCACAGTCTG
GGGCATCAAGCAGCTCCAGGCAAGAATCCTGGCTGTGGAAAGATACCTAAAGGATCAACAGCTCCTGGGG
ATTTGGGGTTGCTCTGGAAAACTCATTTGCACCACTGCTGTGCCTTGGAATGCTAGTTGGAGTAATAAAT
CTCTGGAACAGATTTGGAATCACACGACCTGGATGGAGTGGGACAGAGAAATTAACAATTACACAAGCTT
AATACACTCCTTAATTGAAGAATCGCAAAACCAGCAAGAAAAGAATGAACAAGAATTATTGGAATTAGAT
AAATGGGCAAGTTTGTGGAATTGGTTTAACATAACAAATTGGCTGTGGTATATAAAATTATTCATAATGA
TAGTAGGAGGCTTGGTAGGTTTAAGAATAGTTTTTGCTGTACTTTCTATAGTGAATAGAGTTAGGCAGGG
ATATTCACCATTATCGTTTCAGACCCACCTCCCAACCCCGAGGGGACCCGACAGGCCCGAAGGAATAGAA
GAAGAAGGTGGAGAGAGAGACAGAGACAGATCCATTCGATTAGTGAACGGATCTCGACGGTATCGCCGAA
TTCACAAATGGCAGTATTCATCCACAATTTTAAAAGAAAAGGGGGGATTGGGGGGTACAGTGCAGGGGAA
AGAATAGTAGACATAATAGCAACAGACATACAAACTAAAGAATTACAAAAACAAATTACAAAAATTCAAA
ATTTTCGGGTTTATTACAGGGACAGCAGAGATCCAGTTTGGACTAGGATCCCCAGTTTGGTTAGTACCGG
GCCCGGTGCCCGTCAGTGGGCAGAGCGCACATCGCCCACAGTCCCCGAGAAGTTGGGGGGAGGGGTCGGC
AATTGAACCGGTGCCTAGAGAAGGTGGCGCGGGGTAAACTGGGAAAGTGATGTCGTGTACTGGCTCCGCC
TTTTTCCCGAGGGTGGGGGAGAACCGTATATAAGTGCAGTAGTCGCCGTGAACGTTCTTTTTCGCAACGG
GTTTGCCGCCAGAACACAGGTAAGTGCCGTGTGTGGTTCCCGCGGGCCTGGCCTCTTTACGGGTTATGGC
CCTTGCGTGCCTTGAATTACTTCCACCTGGCTGCAGTACGTGATTCTTGATCCCGAGCTTCGGGTTGGAA
GTGGGTGGGAGAGTTCGAGGCCTTGCGCTTAAGGAGCCCCTTCGCCTCGTGCTTGAGTTGAGGCCTGGCC
TGGGCGCTGGGGCCGCCGCGTGCGAATCTGGTGGCACCTTCGCGCCTGTCTCGCTGCTTTCGATAAGTCT
CTAGCCATTTAAAATTTTTGATGACCTGCTGCGACGCTTTTTTTCTGGCAAGATAGTCTTGTAAATGCGG
GCCAAGATCTGCACACTGGTATTTCGGTTTTTGGGGCCGCGGGCGGCGACGGGGCCCGTGCGTCCCAGCG
CACATGTTCGGCGAGGCGGGGCCTGCGAGCGCGGCCACCGAGAATCGGACGGGGGTAGTCTCAAGCTGGC
CGGCCTGCTCTGGTGCCTGGCCTCGCGCCGCCGTGTATCGCCCCGCCCTGGGCGGCAAGGCTGGCCCGGT
CGGCACCAGTTGCGTGAGCGGAAAGATGGCCGCTTCCCGGCCCTGCTGCAGGGAGCTCAAAATGGAGGAC
GCGGCGCTCGGGAGAGCGGGCGGGTGAGTCACCCACACAAAGGAAAAGGGCCTTTCCGTCCTCAGCCGTC
GCTTCATGTGACTCCACGGAGTACCGGGCGCCGTCCAGGCACCTCGATTAGTTCTCGCGCTTTTGGAGTA
CGTCGTCTTTAGGTTGGGGGGAGGGGTTTTATGCGATGGAGTTTCCCCACACTGAGTGGGTGGAGACTGA
AGTTAGGCCAGCTTGGCACTTGATGTAATTCTCCTTGGAATTTGCCCTTTTTGAGTTTGGATCTTGGTTC
ATTCTCAAGCCTCAGACAGTGGTTCAAAGTTTTTTTCTTCCATTTCAGGTGTCGTGAGTTAAATGAGCAA
AGGAGAAGAACTTTTCACTGGAGTTGTCCCAATTCTTGTTGAATTAGATGGTGATGTTAATGGGCACAAA
TTTTCTGTCCGTGGAGAGGGTGAAGGTGATGCTACAAACGGAAAACTCACCCTTAAATTTATTTGCACTA
CTGGAAAACTACCTGTTCCGTGGCCAACACTTGTCACTACTCTGACCTATGGTGTTCAATGCTTTTCCCG
TTATCCGGATCACATGAAACGGCATGACTTTTTCAAGAGTGCCATGCCCGAAGGTTATGTACAGGAACGC
ACTATATCTTTCAAAGATGACGGGACCTACAAGACGCGTGCTGAAGTCAAGTTTGAAGGTGATACCCTTG
TTAATCGTATCGAGTTAAAGGGTATTGATTTTAAAGAAGATGGAAACATTCTTGGACACAAACTCGAGTA
CAACTTTAACTCACACAATGTATACATCACGGCAGACAAACAAAAGAATGGAATCAAAGCTAACTTCAAA
ATTCGCCACAACGTTGAAGATGGTTCCGTTCAACTAGCAGACCATTATCAACAAAATACTCCAATTGGCG
ATGGCCCTGTCCTTTTACCAGACAACCATTACCTGTCGACACAATCTGTCCTTTCGAAAGATCCCAACGA
AAAGCGTGACCACATGGTCCTTCTTGAGTTTGTAACTGCTGCTGGGATTACACATGGCATGGATGAGCTC
TACAAATAAAACCTCGAGTCTAGAGGGCCCGCGGTTCGAATACCCATACGACGTCCCAGACTACGCTTAG
TAATGATTAATTAAACTAGAAATTCTACCGGGTAGGGGAGGCGCTTTTCCCAAGGCAGTCTGGAGTAACC
CACCCAAGATCTGGCCTCCGCGCCGGGTTTTGGCGCCTCCCGCGGGCGCCCCCCTCCTCACGGCGAGCGC
TGCCACGTCAGACGAAGGGCGCAGCGAGCGTCCTGATCCTTCCGCCCGGACGCTCAGGACAGCGGCCCGC
TGCTCATAAGACTCGGCCTTAGAACCCCAGTATCAGCAGAAGGACATTTTAGGACGGGACTTGGGTGACT
CTAGGGCACTGGTTTTCTTTCCAGAGAGCGGAACAGGCGAGGAAAAGTAGTCCCTTCTCGGCGATTCTGC
GGAGGGATCTCCGTGGGGCGGTGAACGCCGATGATTATATAAGGACGCGCCGGGTGTGGCACAGCTAGTT
CCGTCGCAGCCGGGATTTGGGTCGCGGTTCTTGTTTGTGGATCGCTGTGATCGTCACTTGGTGAGTAGCG
GGCTGCTGGGCTGGCCGGGGCTTTCGTGGCCGCCGGGCCGCTCGGTGGGACGGAAGCGTGTGGAGAGACC
GCCAAGGGCTGTAGTCTGGGTCCGCGAGCAAGGTTGCCCTGAACTGGGGGTTGGGGGGAGCGCAGCAAAA
TGGCGGCTGTTCCCGAGTCTTGAATGGAAGACGCTTGTGAGGCGGGCTGTGAGGTCGTTGAAACAAGGTG
GGGGGCATGGTGGGCGGCAAGAACCCAAGGTCTTGAGGCCTTCGCTAATGCGGGAAAGCTCTTATTCGGG
TGAGATGGGCTGGGGCACCATCTGGGGACCCTGACGTGAAGTTTGTCACTGACTGGAGAACTCGGTTTGT
CGTCTGTTGCGGGGGCGGCAGTTATGGCGGTGCCGTTGGGCAGTGCACCCGTACCTTTGGGAGCGCGCGC
CCTCGTCGTGTCGTGACGTCACCCGTTCTGTTGGCTTATAATGCAGGGTGGGGCCACCTGCCGGTAGGTG
TGCGGTAGGCTTTTCTCCGTCGCAGGACGCAGGGTTCGGGCCTAGGGTAGGCTCTCCTGAATCGACAGGC
GCCGGACCTCTGGTGAGGGGAGGGATAAGTGAGGCGTCAGTTTCTTTGGTCGGTTTTATGTACCTATCTT
CTTAAGTAGCTGAAGCTCCGGTTTTGAACTATGCGCTCGGGGTTGGCGAGTGTGTTTTGTGAAGTTTTTT
AGGCACCTTTTGAAATGTAATCATTTGGGTCAATATGTAATTTTCAGTGTTAGACTAGTAAATTGTCCGC
TAAATTCTGGCCGTTTTTGGCTTTTTTGTTAGACGAAGCTTGGTACCGAGCTCGGATCTCCACCCCGTAC
CGGTCCACCATGATTGAACAAGATGGATTGCACGCAGGTTCTCCGGCCGCTTGGGTGGAGAGGCTATTCG
GCTATGACTGGGCACAACAGACAATCGGCTGCTCTGATGCCGCCGTGTTCCGGCTGTCAGCGCAGGGGCG
CCCGGTTCTTTTTGTCAAGACCGACCTGTCCGGTGCCCTGAATGAACTGCAAGACGAGGCAGCGCGGCTA
TCGTGGCTGGCCACGACGGGCGTTCCTTGCGCAGCTGTGCTCGACGTTGTCACTGAAGCGGGAAGGGACT
GGCTGCTATTGGGCGAAGTGCCGGGGCAGGATCTCCTGTCATCTCACCTTGCTCCTGCCGAGAAAGTATC
CATCATGGCTGATGCAATGCGGCGGCTGCATACGCTTGATCCGGCTACCTGCCCATTCGACCACCAAGCG
AAACATCGCATCGAGCGAGCACGTACTCGGATGGAAGCCGGTCTTGTCGATCAGGATGATCTGGACGAAG
AGCATCAGGGGCTCGCGCCAGCCGAACTGTTCGCCAGGCTCAAGGCGAGCATGCCCGACGGCGAGGATCT
CGTCGTGACCCATGGCGATGCCTGCTTGCCGAATATCATGGTGGAAAATGGCCGCTTTTCTGGATTCATC
GACTGTGGCCGGCTGGGTGTGGCGGACCGCTATCAGGACATAGCGTTGGCTACCCGTGATATTGCTGAAG
AGCTTGGCGGCGAATGGGCTGACCGCTTCCTCGTGCTTTACGGTATCGCCGCTCCCGATTCGCAGCGCAT
CGCCTTCTATCGCCTTCTTGACGAGTTCTTCTGATGTACAAGTAAAGCGGCCGCGACTCTAGATCATAAT
CAGCCATACCACATTTGTAGAGGTTTTACTTGCTTTAAAAAACCTCCCACACCTCCCCCTGAACCTGAAA
CATAAAATGAATGCAATTGTTGTTGTTTAGTCCCTCCCAATTCGATATCAAGCTTATCGCGATAGATCCT
AATCAACCTCTGGATTACAAAATTTGTGAAAGATTGACTGGTATTCTTAACTATGTTGCTCCTTTTACGC
TATGTGGATACGCTGCTTTAATGCCTTTGTATCATGCTATTGCTTCCCGTATGGCTTTCATTTTCTCCTC
CTTGTATAAATCCTGGTTGCTGTCTCTTTATGAGGAGTTGTGGCCCGTTGTCAGGCAACGTGGCGTGGTG
TGCACTGTGTTTGCTGACGCAACCCCCACTGGTTGGGGCATTGCCACCACCTGTCAGCTCCTTTCCGGGA
CTTTCGCTTTCCCCCTCCCTATTGCCACGGCGGAACTCATCGCCGCCTGCCTTGCCCGCTGCTGGACAGG
GGCTCGGCTGTTGGGCACTGACAATTCCGTGGTGTTGTCGGGGAAATCATCGTCCTTTCCTTGGCTGCTC
GCCTGTGTTGCCACCTGGATTCTGCGCGGGACGTCCTTCTGCTACGTCCCTTCGGCCCTCAATCCAGCGG
ACCTTCCTTCCCGCGGCCTGCTGCCGGCTCTGCGGCCTCTTCCGCGTCTTCGCCTTCGCCCTCAGACGAG
TCGGATCTCCCTTTGGGCCGCCTCCCCGCCTGAGATCCTTTAAGACCAATGACTTACAAGGCAGCTGTAG
ATCTTAGCCACTTTTTAAAAGAAAAGGGGGGACTGGAAGGGCTAATTCACTCCCAACGAAGACAAGATCT
GCTTTTTGCTTGTACTGGGTCTCTCTGGTTAGACCAGATCTGAGCCTGGGAGCTCTCTGGCTAACTAGGG
AACCCACTGCTTAAGCCTCAATAAAGCTTGCCTTGAGTGCTTCAAGTAGTGTGTGCCCGTCTGTTGTGTG
ACTCTGGTAACTAGAGATCCCTCAGACCCTTTTAGTCAGTGTGGAAAATCTCTAGCAGTAGTAGTTCATG
TCATCTTATTATTCAGTATTTATAACTTGCAAAGAAATGAATATCAGAGAGTGAGAGGCCCGGGTTAATT
AAGGAAAGGGCTAGATCATTCTTGAAGACGAAAGGGCCTCGTGATACGCCTATTTTTATAGGTTAATGTC
ATGATAATAATGGTTTCTTAGACGTCAGGTGGCACTTTTCGGGGAAATGTGCGCGGAACCCCTATTTGTT
TATTTTTCTAAATACATTCAAATATGTATCCGCTCATGAGACAATAACCCTGATAAATGCTTCAATAATA
TTGAAAAAGGAAGAGTATGAGTATTCAACATTTCCGTGTCGCCCTTATTCCCTTTTTTGCGGCATTTTGC
CTTCCTGTTTTTGCTCACCCAGAAACGCTGGTGAAAGTAAAAGATGCTGAAGATCAGTTGGGTGCACGAG
TGGGTTACATCGAACTGGATCTCAACAGCGGTAAGATCCTTGAGAGTTTTCGCCCCGAAGAACGTTTTCC
AATGATGAGCACTTTTAAAGTTCTGCTATGTGGCGCGGTATTATCCCGTGTTGACGCCGGGCAAGAGCAA
CTCGGTCGCCGCATACACTATTCTCAGAATGACTTGGTTGAGTACTCACCAGTCACAGAAAAGCATCTTA
CGGATGGCATGACAGTAAGAGAATTATGCAGTGCTGCCATAACCATGAGTGATAACACTGCGGCCAACTT
ACTTCTGACAACGATCGGAGGACCGAAGGAGCTAACCGCTTTTTTGCACAACATGGGGGATCATGTAACT
CGCCTTGATCGTTGGGAACCGGAGCTGAATGAAGCCATACCAAACGACGAGCGTGACACCACGATGCCTG
TAGCAATGGCAACAACGTTGCGCAAACTATTAACTGGCGAACTACTTACTCTAGCTTCCCGGCAACAATT
AATAGACTGGATGGAGGCGGATAAAGTTGCAGGACCACTTCTGCGCTCGGCCCTTCCGGCTGGCTGGTTT
ATTGCTGATAAATCTGGAGCCGGTGAGCGTGGGTCTCGCGGTATCATTGCAGCACTGGGGCCAGATGGTA
AGCCCTCCCGTATCGTAGTTATCTACACGACGGGGAGTCAGGCAACTATGGATGAACGAAATAGACAGAT
CGCTGAGATAGGTGCCTCACTGATTAAGCATTGGTAACTGTCAGACCAAGTTTACTCATATATACTTTAG
ATTGATTTAAAACTTCATTTTTAATTTAAAAGGATCTAGGTGAAGATCCTTTTTGATAATCTCATGACCA
AAATCCCTTAACGTGAGTTTTCGTTCCACTGAGCGTCAGACCCCGTAGAAAAGATCAAAGGATCTTCTTG
AGATCCTTTTTTTCTGCGCGTAATCTGCTGCTTGCAAACAAAAAAACCACCGCTACCAGCGGTGGTTTGT
TTGCCGGATCAAGAGCTACCAACTCTTTTTCCGAAGGTAACTGGCTTCAGCAGAGCGCAGATACCAAATA
CTGTTCTTCTAGTGTAGCCGTAGTTAGGCCACCACTTCAAGAACTCTGTAGCACCGCCTACATACCTCGC
TCTGCTAATCCTGTTACCAGTGGCTGCTGCCAGTGGCGATAAGTCGTGTCTTACCGGGTTGGACTCAAGA
CGATAGTTACCGGATAAGGCGCAGCGGTCGGGCTGAACGGGGGGTTCGTGCACACAGCCCAGCTTGGAGC
GAACGACCTACACCGAACTGAGATACCTACAGCGTGAGCTATGAGAAAGCGCCACGCTTCCCGAAGGGAG
AAAGGCGGACAGGTATCCGGTAAGCGGCAGGGTCGGAACAGGAGAGCGCACGAGGGAGCTTCCAGGGGGA
AACGCCTGGTATCTTTATAGTCCTGTCGGGTTTCGCCACCTCTGACTTGAGCGTCGATTTTTGTGATGCT
CGTCAGGGGGGCGGAGCCTATGGAAAAACGCCAGCAACGCGGCCTTTTTACGGTTCCTGGCCTTTTGCTG
GCCTTTTGCTCACATGTTCTTTCCTGCGTTATCCCCTGATTCTGTGGATAACCGTATTACCGCCTTTGAG
TGAGCTGATACCGCTCGCCGCAGCCGAACGACCGAGCGCAGCGAGTCAGTGAGCGAGGAAGCGGAAGAGC
GCCCAATACGCAAACCGCCTCTCCCCGCGCGTTGGCCGATTCATTAATGCAGCAAGCTCATGGCTGACTA
ATTTTTTTTATTTATGCAGAGGCCGAGGCCGCCTCGGCCTCTGAGCTATTCCAGAAGTAGTGAGGAGGCT
TTTTTGGAGGCCTAGGCTTTTGCAAAAAGCTCCCCGTGGCACGACAGGTTTCCCGACTGGAAAGCGGGCA
GTGAGCGCAACGCAATTAATGTGAGTTAGCTCACTCATTAGGCACCCCAGGCTTTACACTTTATGCTTCC
GGCTCGTATGTTGTGTGGAATTGTGAGCGGATAACAATTTCACACAGGAAACAGCTATGACATGATTACG
AATTTCACAAATAAAGCATTTTTTTCACTGCATTCTAGTTGTGGTTTGTCCAAACTCATCAATGTATCTT
ATCATGTCTGGATCAACTGGATAACTCAAGCTAACCAAAATCATCCCAAACTTCCCACCCCATACCCTAT
TACCACTGCCAATTACCTGTGGTTTCATTTACTCTAAACCTGTGATTCCTCTGAATTATTTTCATTTTAA
AGAAATTGTATTTGTTAAATATGTACTACAAACTTAGTAGT
